Addgene plasmid #138767: pPD188 VP16-ZF97
Purpose: Constitutive expression of VP16-ZF97 under the CMV promoter.
Depositing lab: Joshua Leonard. Depositing organization: Northwestern University. Publication: The COMET toolkit for composing customizable genetic programs in mammalian cells. Donahue PS, Draut JW, Muldoon JJ, Edelstein HI, Bagheri N, Leonard JN. Nat Commun. 2020 Feb 7;11(1):779. doi: 10.1038/s41467-019-14147-5. PubMed 32034124.
Backbone
  Vector backbone: pPD005 pcDNA Golden Gate
  Vector type: Mammalian Expression, Synthetic Biology
Growth in bacteria
  Bacterial resistance: Ampicillin, 100 μg/mL
  Growth temperature: 37°C
  Growth strain: DH5alpha
  Copy number: High Copy
Gene/Insert
  Gene/Insert name: VP16-ZF97
  Species: Synthetic
  Promoter: CMV
  Tag / fusion protein: 3xFlag (N terminal on insert)
  Cloning method: Restriction Enzyme; 5′ cloning site NheI (not destroyed); 3′ cloning site NotI (not destroyed)
  Sequencing primers: 5′ CGCAAATGGGCGGTAGGCGTG; 3′ TAGAAGGCACAGTCGAGG
Terms and licenses: Academic/Nonprofit Terms; Industry Terms: Not Available to Industry
Depositor comments: Leonard Lab plasmid reference number: L1304
How to cite: pPD188 VP16-ZF97 was a gift from Joshua Leonard (Addgene plasmid # 138767 ; http://n2t.net/addgene:138767 ; RRID:Addgene_138767)
