[The description below was written by a language model from this plasmid's Addgene catalogue record and pLannotate feature annotations shown in this document.]
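Description:
pPD188 VP16-ZF97 is a 4,963-nt mammalian expression plasmid built on pPD005, a pcDNA-derived backbone adapted for Golden Gate assembly, and belongs to the COMET toolkit of parts for composing synthetic gene-regulatory programs in mammalian cells. It is propagated in E. coli as a high-copy plasmid through a ColE1/pUC-type origin and selected with ampicillin via the β-lactamase gene and its native promoter. An f1 phage origin is also present. Downstream of the SV40 early promoter the annotation finds only a short fragment of a bleomycin-family resistance gene followed by the SV40 polyadenylation signal. The plasmid therefore does not appear to carry an intact mammalian selection marker and is best suited to transient transfection. Small annotated fragments (bom, lacI, an HIV-1 LTR piece, SV40 promoter segments) appear to be backbone remnants or short sequence matches rather than functional elements.

The payload is a synthetic transcription factor cloned between NheI and NotI sites. The human CMV immediate-early enhancer and promoter drive constitutive expression, and transcripts end at the bovine growth hormone polyadenylation signal. A T7 promoter lies upstream of the coding region. The open reading frame begins with an N-terminal 3xFLAG tag for detection, followed by the herpes simplex virus VP16 transactivation domain fused to ZF97, a zinc-finger DNA-binding domain. The automated annotation detects the FLAG and VP16 portions, but it does not label the zinc-finger segment, which presumably lies in the unannotated region before the poly(A) signal. When expressed, the fusion is expected to bind cognate ZF97 sites placed in engineered promoters and activate transcription, which makes it a constitutive activator component for synthetic mammalian gene circuits.
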