Features (pLannotate 1.2.2; 21 found; start..end, strand, type, name):
     28..80      -  misc_feature   bom (fragment): basis of mobility region from pBR322
    235..614     +  enhancer       CMV enhancer: human cytomegalovirus immediate early enhancer
    615..818     +  promoter       CMV promoter: human cytomegalovirus (CMV) immediate early promoter
    814..847     +  LTR            5' LTR (truncated) (fragment): truncated 5' long terminal repeat (LTR) from HIV-1
    863..881     +  promoter       T7 promoter: promoter for bacteriophage T7 RNA polymerase
    952..975     +  CDS            3xFLAG (fragment): three tandem FLAG® epitope tags
   1039..1272    +  CDS            VP16_HHV11 (fragment): Experimental evidence at protein level: Swiss-Prot protein existence level 1. May play a role in the aggregation of tegument proteins around nucleocapsids during virus morphogenesis. From Human herpesvirus 1 (strain 17) (HHV-1) (Human herpes simplex virus 1).
   1599..1710    +  polyA_signal   bGH poly(A) signal: bovine growth hormone polyadenylation signal
   1827..1848    +  promoter       SV40 promoter (fragment): SV40 enhancer and early promoter
   1869..2297    +  rep_origin     f1 ori (sequence partly withheld): f1 bacteriophage origin of replication; arrow indicates direction of (+) strand synthesis
   2302..2324    +  promoter       SV40 promoter (fragment): SV40 enhancer and early promoter
   2325..2516    +  promoter       SV40 promoter: SV40 early promoter
   2543..2641    +  CDS            ble (fragment): BLE_KLEPN - Experimental evidence at protein level: Swiss-Prot protein existence level 1. Binding protein with a strong affinity to the bleomycin family of antibiotics. Binds to CL990; an antimitotic-antibiotic compound. From Klebsiella pneumoniae.
   2636..2757    +  polyA_signal   SV40 poly(A) signal: SV40 polyadenylation signal
   2830..2846    -  protein_bind   lac operator: The lac repressor binds to the lac operator to inhibit transcription in E. coli. This inhibition can be relieved by adding lactose or isopropyl-β-D-thiogalactopyranoside (IPTG). lac repressor encoded by lacI
   2854..2884    -  promoter       lac promoter: promoter for the E. coli lac operon
   2899..2920    -  protein_bind   CAP binding site: CAP binding activates transcription in the presence of cAMP. E. coli catabolite activator protein
   2933..3025    -  CDS            lacI (fragment): lac repressor; lacI; The lac repressor binds to the lac operator to inhibit transcription in E. coli. This inhibition can be relieved by adding lactose or isopropyl-β-D-thiogalactopyranoside (IPTG).
   3208..3796    -  rep_origin     ori: high-copy-number ColE1/pMB1/pBR322/pUC origin of replication
   3967..4827    -  CDS            AmpR: β-lactamase; bla; confers resistance to ampicillin, carbenicillin, and related antibiotics
   4828..4932    -  promoter       AmpR promoter: bla
>Addgene plasmid #138767 | pPD188 VP16-ZF97 | addgene full sequence | sequence record 320211 | Addgene NGS Result
GACGGATCGGGAGATCTCCCGATCCCCTATGGTGCACTCTCAGTACAATCTGCTCTGATGCCGCATAGTT
AAGCCAGTATCTGCTCCCTGCTTGTGTGTTGGAGGTCGCTGAGTAGTGCGCGAGCAAAATTTAAGCTACA
ACAAGGCAAGGCTTGACCGACAATTGCATGAAGAATCTGCTTAGGGTTAGGCGTTTTGCGCTGCTTCGCG
ATGTACGGGCCAGATATACGCGTTGACATTGATTATTGACTAGTTATTAATAGTAATCAATTACGGGGTC
ATTAGTTCATAGCCCATATATGGAGTTCCGCGTTACATAACTTACGGTAAATGGCCCGCCTGGCTGACCG
CCCAACGACCCCCGCCCATTGACGTCAATAATGACGTATGTTCCCATAGTAACGCCAATAGGGACTTTCC
ATTGACGTCAATGGGTGGAGTATTTACGGTAAACTGCCCACTTGGCAGTACATCAAGTGTATCATATGCC
AAGTACGCCCCCTATTGACGTCAATGACGGTAAATGGCCCGCCTGGCATTATGCCCAGTACATGACCTTA
TGGGACTTTCCTACTTGGCAGTACATCTACGTATTAGTCATCGCTATTACCATGGTGATGCGGTTTTGGC
AGTACATCAATGGGCGTGGATAGCGGTTTGACTCACGGGGATTTCCAAGTCTCCACCCCATTGACGTCAA
TGGGAGTTTGTTTTGGCACCAAAATCAACGGGACTTTCCAAAATGTCGTAACAACTCCGCCCCATTGACG
CAAATGGGCGGTAGGCGTGTACGGTGGGAGGTCTATATAAGCAGAGCTCTCTGGCTAACTAGAGAACCCA
CTGCTTACTGGCTTATCGAAATTAATACGACTCACTATAGGGAGTCCCAAGCTGGCTAGCGCCACCATGG
ATTATAAGGATCACGATGGCGACTACAAGGACCACGATATTGACTACAAAGACGATGACGATAAAATGGC
TCCTAAGAAAAAGCGCAAAGTCGGTATCCATGGCGTTCCCGTCGACGGTGGACTGCAGGCCCCACCAACC
GATGTTTCTTTAGGTGATGAGTTACATTTGGACGGTGAGGACGTAGCTATGGCACATGCAGATGCCTTAG
ACGATTTTGACTTGGATATGTTAGGAGATGGAGATTCACCAGGACCTGGTTTCACACCACACGATTCAGC
TCCATACGGTGCTTTGGACATGGCCGATTTCGAATTTGAACAGATGTTTACTGATGCCTTGGGTATAGAC
GAATACGGTGGTGGAGCTAGACCCGGGGAGCGCCCCTTCCAGTGTCGCATTTGCATGCGGAACTTTTCGA
GACAATCTAATTTGTCAAGACATACCCGTACTCATACCGGTGAAAAACCGTTTCAGTGTCGGATCTGTAT
GCGAAATTTCTCCAGAAATGAACATTTGGTTTTGCATCTACGTACGCACACCGGCGAGAAGCCATTCCAA
TGCCGAATATGCATGCGCAACTTCAGTCAAAAAACTGGTTTGAGAGTTCACCTAAAAACCCACCTGAGAG
GATCTTAAGCGGCCGCTCGAGTCTAGAGGGCCCGTTTAAACCCGCTGATCAGCCTCGACTGTGCCTTCTA
GTTGCCAGCCATCTGTTGTTTGCCCCTCCCCCGTGCCTTCCTTGACCCTGGAAGGTGCCACTCCCACTGT
CCTTTCCTAATAAAATGAGGAAATTGCATCGCATTGTCTGAGTAGGTGTCATTCTATTCTGGGGGGTGGG
GTGGGGCAGGACAGCAAGGGGGAGGATTGGGAAGTCAATAGCAGGCATGCTGGGGATGCGGTGGGCTCTA
TGGCTTCTGAGGCGGAAAGAACCAGCTGGGGCTCTAGGGGGTATCCCC
[124 nt withheld, positions 1869-1992]
C
[91 nt withheld, positions 1994-2084]
A
[49 nt withheld, positions 2086-2134]
CCTTTGACGTTGGAGTCCACGTTCTTT
[37 nt withheld, positions 2162-2198]
ACCCTATCTCGGTCTATTCTTTTGATTTATAAGGGATTTTGCCGATTTCGGCCTATTGGTTAAAAAATGA
GCTGATTTAACAAAAATTTAACGCGAATTAATTCTGTGGAATGTGTGTCAGTTAGGCTCAATTAGTCAGC
AACCATAGTCCCGCCCCTAACTCCGCCCATCCCGCCCCTAACTCCGCCCAGTTCCGCCCATTCTCCGCCC
CATGGCTGACTAATTTTTTTTATTTATGCAGAGGCCGAGGCCGCCTCTGCCTCTGAGCTATTCCAGAAGT
AGTGAGGAGGCTTTTTTGGAGGCCTAGGCTTTTGCAAAAAGCTCCCGGGAGCTTGTATATCCATTTTCGG
AGGTTGGGCTTCGGAATCGTTTTCCGGGACGCCGGCTGGATGATCCTCCAGCGCGGGGATCTCATGCTGG
AGTTCTTCGCCCACCCCAACTTGTTTATTGCAGCTTATAATGGTTACAAATAAAGCAATAGCATCACAAA
TTTCACAAATAAAGCATTTTTTTCACTGCATTCTAGTTGTGGTTTGTCCAAACTCATCAATGTATCTTAT
CATGTCTGTATACCGTCGACCTCTAGCTAGAGCTTGGCGTAATCATGGTCATAGCTGTTTCCTGTGTGAA
ATTGTTATCCGCTCACAATTCCACACAACATACGAGCCGGAAGCATAAAGTGTAAAGCCTGGGGTGCCTA
ATGAGTGAGCTAACTCACATTAATTGCGTTGCGCTCACTGCCCGCTTTCCAGTCGGGAAACCTGTCGTGC
CAGCTGCATTAATGAATCGGCCAACGCGCGGGGAGAGGCGGTTTGCGTATTGGGCGCTCTTCCGCTTCCT
CGCTCACTGACTCGCTGCGCTCGGTCGTTCGGCTGCGGCGAGCGGTATCAGCTCACTCAAAGGCGGTAAT
ACGGTTATCCACAGAATCAGGGGATAACGCAGGAAAGAACATGTGAGCAAAAGGCCAGCAAAAGGCCAGG
AACCGTAAAAAGGCCGCGTTGCTGGCGTTTTTCCATAGGCTCCGCCCCCCTGACGAGCATCACAAAAATC
GACGCTCAAGTCAGAGGTGGCGAAACCCGACAGGACTATAAAGATACCAGGCGTTTCCCCCTGGAAGCTC
CCTCGTGCGCTCTCCTGTTCCGACCCTGCCGCTTACCGGATACCTGTCCGCCTTTCTCCCTTCGGGAAGC
GTGGCGCTTTCTCATAGCTCACGCTGTAGGTATCTCAGTTCGGTGTAGGTCGTTCGCTCCAAGCTGGGCT
GTGTGCACGAACCCCCCGTTCAGCCCGACCGCTGCGCCTTATCCGGTAACTATCGTCTTGAGTCCAACCC
GGTAAGACACGACTTATCGCCACTGGCAGCAGCCACTGGTAACAGGATTAGCAGAGCGAGGTATGTAGGC
GGTGCTACAGAGTTCTTGAAGTGGTGGCCTAACTACGGCTACACTAGAAGAACAGTATTTGGTATCTGCG
CTCTGCTGAAGCCAGTTACCTTCGGAAAAAGAGTTGGTAGCTCTTGATCCGGCAAACAAACCACCGCTGG
TAGCGGTGGTTTTTTTGTTTGCAAGCAGCAGATTACGCGCAGAAAAAAAGGATCTCAAGAAGATCCTTTG
ATCTTTTCTACGGGGTCTGACGCTCAGTGGAACGAAAACTCACGTTAAGGGATTTTGGTCATGAGATTAT
CAAAAAGGATCTTCACCTAGATCCTTTTAAATTAAAAATGAAGTTTTAAATCAATCTAAAGTATATATGA
GTAAACTTGGTCTGACAGTTACCAATGCTTAATCAGTGAGGCACCTATCTCAGCGATCTGTCTATTTCGT
TCATCCATAGTTGCCTGACTCCCCGTCGTGTAGATAACTACGATACGGGAGGGCTTACCATCTGGCCCCA
GTGCTGCAATGATACCGCGAGATCCACGCTCACCGGCTCCAGATTTATCAGCAATAAACCAGCCAGCCGG
AAGGGCCGAGCGCAGAAGTGGTCCTGCAACTTTATCCGCCTCCATCCAGTCTATTAATTGTTGCCGGGAA
GCTAGAGTAAGTAGTTCGCCAGTTAATAGTTTGCGCAACGTTGTTGCCATTGCTACAGGCATCGTGGTGT
CACGCTCGTCGTTTGGTATGGCTTCATTCAGCTCCGGTTCCCAACGATCAAGGCGAGTTACATGATCCCC
CATGTTGTGCAAAAAAGCGGTTAGCTCCTTCGGTCCTCCGATCGTTGTCAGAAGTAAGTTGGCCGCAGTG
TTATCACTCATGGTTATGGCAGCACTGCATAATTCTCTTACTGTCATGCCATCCGTAAGATGCTTTTCTG
TGACTGGTGAGTACTCAACCAAGTCATTCTGAGAATAGTGTATGCGGCGACCGAGTTGCTCTTGCCCGGC
GTCAATACGGGATAATACCGCGCCACATAGCAGAACTTTAAAAGTGCTCATCATTGGAAAACGTTCTTCG
GGGCGAAAACTCTCAAGGATCTTACCGCTGTTGAGATCCAGTTCGATGTAACCCACTCGTGCACCCAACT
GATCTTCAGCATCTTTTACTTTCACCAGCGTTTCTGGGTGAGCAAAAACAGGAAGGCAAAATGCCGCAAA
AAAGGGAATAAGGGCGACACGGAAATGTTGAATACTCATACTCTTCCTTTTTCAATATTATTGAAGCATT
TATCAGGGTTATTGTCTCATGAGCGGATACATATTTGAATGTATTTAGAAAAATAAACAAATAGGGGTTC
CGCGCACATTTCCCCGAAAAGTGCCACCTGACGTC
