>Addgene plasmid #138767 | pPD188 VP16-ZF97 | depositor partial sequence | sequence record 268201 | VP16-ZF97 gene
ATGGATTATAAGGATCACGATGGCGACTACAAGGACCACGATATTGACTACAAAGACGATGACGATAAAA
TGGCTCCTAAGAAAAAGCGCAAAGTCGGTATCCATGGCGTTCCCGTCGACGGTGGACTGCAGGCCCCACC
AACCGATGTTTCTTTAGGTGATGAGTTACATTTGGACGGTGAGGACGTAGCTATGGCACATGCAGATGCC
TTAGACGATTTTGACTTGGATATGTTAGGAGATGGAGATTCACCAGGACCTGGTTTCACACCACACGATT
CAGCTCCATACGGTGCTTTGGACATGGCCGATTTCGAATTTGAACAGATGTTTACTGATGCCTTGGGTAT
AGACGAATACGGTGGTGGAGCTAGACCCGGGGAGCGCCCCTTCCAGTGTCGCATTTGCATGCGGAACTTT
TCGAGACAATCTAATTTGTCAAGACATACCCGTACTCATACCGGTGAAAAACCGTTTCAGTGTCGGATCT
GTATGCGAAATTTCTCCAGAAATGAACATTTGGTTTTGCATCTACGTACGCACACCGGCGAGAAGCCATT
CCAATGCCGAATATGCATGCGCAACTTCAGTCAAAAAACTGGTTTGAGAGTTCACCTAAAAACCCACCTG
AGAGGATCTTAA
